Addgene plasmid #13672: pGEX2TK E7 DLYC
Depositing lab: Karl Munger. Depositing organization: Harvard Medical School. Publication: The human papillomavirus E7 oncoprotein can uncouple cellular differentiation and proliferation in human keratinocytes by abrogating p21Cip1-mediated inhibition of cdk2. Jones DL, Alani RM, Munger K. Genes Dev. 1997 Aug 15. 11(16):2101-11. 10.1101/gad.11.16.2101 PubMed 9284049.
Backbone
  Vector backbone: pGEX2TK
  Backbone manufacturer: Amersham
  Backbone size w/o insert (bp): 4900
  Vector type: Bacterial Expression
Growth in bacteria
  Bacterial resistance: Ampicillin, 100 μg/mL
  Growth temperature: 37°C
  Growth strain: DH5alpha
  Copy number: High Copy
Gene/Insert
  Gene/Insert name: HPV 16 E7 del DLYC (alt name: HPV 16 E7)
  Species: H. sapiens (human)
  Insert size (bp): 300
  Mutation: del aa 21-24
  GenBank ID: AY089955
  Entrez Gene: E7 (a.k.a. HpV16gp2)
  Tag / fusion protein: GST (N terminal on backbone)
  Cloning method: Restriction Enzyme; 5′ cloning site BamH1 (not destroyed); 3′ cloning site EcoR1 (not destroyed)
  Sequencing primers: 5′ Amersham pGEX 5'; 3′ Amersham pGEX 3'
Terms and licenses: Academic/Nonprofit Terms; Industry Terms: Not Available to Industry
How to cite: pGEX2TK E7 DLYC was a gift from Karl Munger (Addgene plasmid # 13672 ; http://n2t.net/addgene:13672 ; RRID:Addgene_13672)
