[The description below was written by a language model from this plasmid's Addgene catalogue record.]
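Description:
pGEX2TK E7 DLYC is a bacterial expression plasmid built on the commercial pGEX2TK backbone (about 4.9 kb without insert), designed to produce a glutathione S-transferase fusion protein in E. coli. It is maintained as a high-copy plasmid under ampicillin selection. No feature table accompanies the record, so the promoter and origin are not explicitly stated. pGEX-series vectors generally drive the GST fusion from an IPTG-inducible tac promoter with a plasmid-borne lacI repressor, and the 2TK variant is known for carrying a thrombin cleavage site and a protein kinase recognition site between GST and the insert, which allows tag removal or in vitro radiolabelling of the purified protein.

The insert, roughly 300 bp cloned between BamHI and EcoRI sites that both remain intact, encodes the human papillomavirus type 16 E7 oncoprotein with a deletion of amino acids 21 to 24, the DLYC residues. The catalogue lists the species as human, although the gene is viral in origin. GST is fused at the N terminus from the backbone. The deleted residues lie within the LXCXE motif that E7 uses to bind the retinoblastoma protein family, so this mutant is commonly used as a binding-deficient comparator to wild-type E7. The GST fusion can be purified on glutathione resin and used in pull-down or other in vitro interaction and biochemical assays. The associated publication concerns the ability of E7 to uncouple keratinocyte differentiation from proliferation by overriding p21Cip1-mediated inhibition of cdk2, which suggests the construct served to map which E7 regions are needed for such interactions.
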