>Addgene plasmid #13672 | pGEX2TK E7 DLYC | addgene partial sequence | sequence record 20007 | 13672 with pGEX-5
CGGATCTGGTTCCGCGTGGATCTCGTCGTGCATCTGTTGGATCCATGCATGGAGATACACCTACATTGCA
TGAATATATGTTAGATTTGCAACCAGAGACAACATATGAGCAATTAAATGACAGCTCAGAGGAGGAGGAT
GAAATAGATGGTCCGGCCGGACAAGCAGAACCGGACAGAGCCCATTACAATATTGTAACCTTTTGTTGCA
AGTGTGACTCTACGCTTCGGTTGTGCGTACAAAGCACACACGTAGACATTCGTACTTTGGAAGACCTGTT
AATGGGCACACTAGGAATTGTGTGCCCCATCTGTTCTCAGAAACCATAAGATGAATTCATCGTGACTGAC
TGACGATCTGCCTCGCGCGTTTCGGTGATGACGGTGAAAACCTCTGACACATGCAGCTCCCGGAGACGGT
CACAGCTTGTCTGTAAGCGGATGCCGGGAGCAGACAAGCCCGTCAGGGCGCGTCAGCGGGTGTTGGCGGG
TGTCGGGGCGCAGCCATGACCCAGTCACGTAGCGATAGCGGAGTGTATAATTCTTGAAGACGAAAGGGCC
TCGTGATACGCCTATTTTTATAGGTTAATGTCATGATAATAATGGTTTCTTAGACGTCAGGTGGCACTTT
TCGGGGAAATGTGCGCGGAACCCCTATTTGTTTATTTTTCTAAATACATTCAAATATGTATCCGCTCATG
AGANNNNNNNNNNNNANTNTANNTNTTTNNNNTATTTTNAAAAAANAAAAAATTTTTACTTTCTCTCNNN
CNNNCCNGGGNCCNCCCCTTNTTTTCCCCTTTTTTTGCCGGCAA
